>Addgene plasmid #214615 | pTag4C_SP-HTR2A-V2R-NTEV-tcs-GV-2xHA | addgene full sequence | sequence record 422940 | Addgene NGS Result
TAGTTATTAATAGTAATCAATTACGGGGTCATTAGTTCATAGCCCATATATGGAGTTCCGCGTTACATAA
CTTACGGTAAATGGCCCGCCTGGCTGACCGCCCAACGACCCCCGCCCATTGACGTCAATAATGACGTATG
TTCCCATAGTAACGCCAATAGGGACTTTCCATTGACGTCAATGGGTGGAGTATTTACGGTAAACTGCCCA
CTTGGCAGTACATCAAGTGTATCATATGCCAAGTACGCCCCCTATTGACGTCAATGACGGTAAATGGCCC
GCCTGGCATTATGCCCAGTACATGACCTTATGGGACTTTCCTACTTGGCAGTACATCTACGTATTAGTCA
TCGCTATTACCATGGTGATGCGGTTTTGGCAGTACATCAATGGGCGTGGATAGCGGTTTGACTCACGGGG
ATTTCCAAGTCTCCACCCCATTGACGTCAATGGGAGTTTGTTTTGGCACCAAAATCAACGGGACTTTCCA
AAATGTCGTAACAACTCCGCCCCATTGACGCAAATGGGCGGTAGGCGTGTACGGTGGGAGGTCTATATAA
GCAGAGCTGGTTTAGTGAACCGTCAGATCCGCTAGCGCTACCGGACTCAGATCTCGAGCTCAAGCTTATC
AACAAGTTTGTACAAAAAAGCAGGCTCTACC
[1413 nt withheld, positions 662-2074]
GACCCAGCTTTCTTGTACAAAGTGGTTGATGGTACCGCCCGGGGACGCACCCCACCCAGCCTGGGTCCCC
AAGATGAGTCCTGCACCACCGCCAGCTCCTCCCTGGCCAAGGACACTTCATCGGCCAGCCCTAGCAACCC
TGGCGCCAGCAACGGCAGCGGAGAGAGCTTGTTTAAGGGACCACGTGATTACAACCCGATATCGAGCACC
ATTTGTCATTTGACGAATGAATCTGATGGGCACACAACATCGTTGTATGGTATTGGATTTGGTCCCTTCA
TCATTACAAACAAGCACTTGTTTCGTCGCAATAATGGAACACTGTTGGTCCAATCACTACATGGTGTATT
CAAGGTCAAGGACACCACGACTTTGCAACAACACCTCATTGATGGGAGGGACATGATGATTATTCGCATG
CCTAAGGATTTCCCACCATTTCCTCAAAAGCTGAAATTTAGAGAGCCACAAAGGGAAGAGCGCATATGTC
TTGTGACAACCAACTTCCAAGCTCCCGAGAACCTGTACTTCCAGGGTTCTAGAGAACAGAAGCTGATCTC
AGAAGAGGATCTGGCCCGGGCCATGAAGCTACTGTCTTCTATCGAACAAGCATGCGATATTTGCCGACTT
AAAAAGCTCAAGTGCTCCAAAGAAAAACCGAAGTGCGCCAAGTGTCTGAAGAACAACTGGGAGTGTCGCT
ACTCTCCCAAAACCAAAAGGTCTCCGCTGACTAGGGCACATCTGACAGAAGTGGAATCAAGGCTAGAAAG
ACTGGAACAGCTATTTCTACTGATTTTTCCTCGAGAAGACCTTGACATGATTTTGAAAATGGATTCTTTA
CAGGATATAAAAGCATTGTTAACAGGATTATTTGTACAAGATAATGTGAATAAAGATGCCGTCACAGATA
GATTGGCTTCAGTGGAGACTGATATGCCTCTAACATTGAGACAGCATAGAATAAGTGCGACATCATCATC
GGAAGAGAGTAGTAACAAAGGTCAAAGACAGTTGACTGTATCGCCGGAATTCCCGGGGATCAGCTTGATA
ATTCGATTCACCATGCCCAAGAAGAAGAGGAAGGTGGCGTACAGCCGCGCGCGTACGAAAAACAATTACG
GGTCTACCATCGAGGGCCTGCTCGATCTCCCGGACGACGACGCCCCCGAAGAGGCGGGGCTGGCGGCTCC
GCGCCTGTCCTTTCTCCCCGCGGGACACACGCGCAGACTGTCGACGGCCCCCCCGACCGATGTCAGCCTG
GGGGACGAGCTCCACTTAGACGGCGAGGACGTCGCGATGGCGCATGCCGACGCGCTAGACGATTTCGATC
TGGACATGTTGGGGGACGGGGATTCCCCGGGTCCGGGATTTACCCCCCACGACTCCGCCCCCTACGGCGC
TCTGGATATGGCCGACTTCGAGTTTGAGCAGATGTTTACCGATGCCCTTGGAATTGACGAGTACGGTGGG
GCGGCCGCCACCATGGGGTATCCATATGATGTTCCAGATTATGCTAGATCTGGAATCACTAGTGAATTAT
CGAATTCTGCAGCCAAGCTAATTCCGGGCGAATGTCTTATGATTTATGATTTTTATTATTAACCTGCAGG
GCGGCCGCGACTCTAGATCATAATCAGCCATACCACATTTGTAGAGGTTTTACTTGCTTTAAAAAACCTC
CCACACCTCCCCCTGAACCTGAAACATAAAATGAATGCAATTGTTGTTGTTAACTTGTTTATTGCAGCTT
ATAATGGTTACAAATAAAGCAATAGCATCACAAATTTCACAAATAAAGCATTTTTTTCACTGCATTCTAG
TTGTGGTTTGTCCAAACTCATCAATGTATCTTAAGGCGTAAATTGTAAGCGTTAATATTTTGTTAAAATT
CGCGTTAAATTTTTGTTAAATCAGCTCATTTTTTAACCAATAGGCCGAAATCGGCAAAATCCCTTATAAA
TCAAAAGAATAGACCGAGATAGGGT
[37 nt withheld, positions 4060-4096]
AAAGAACGTGGACTCCAACGTCAAAGG
[49 nt withheld, positions 4124-4172]
T
[91 nt withheld, positions 4174-4264]
G
[124 nt withheld, positions 4266-4389]
CAGGTGGCACTTTTCGGGGAAATGTGCGCGGAACCCCTATTTGTTTATTTTTCTAAATACATTCAAATAT
GTATCCGCTCATGAGACAATAACCCTGATAAATGCTTCAATAATATTGAAAAAGGAAGAGTCCTGAGGCG
GAAAGAACCAGCTGTGGAATGTGTGTCAGTTAGGGTGTGGAAAGTCCCCAGGCTCCCCAGCAGGCAGAAG
TATGCAAAGCATGCATCTCAATTAGTCAGCAACCAGGTGTGGAAAGTCCCCAGGCTCCCCAGCAGGCAGA
AGTATGCAAAGCATGCATCTCAATTAGTCAGCAACCATAGTCCCGCCCCTAACTCCGCCCATCCCGCCCC
TAACTCCGCCCAGTTCCGCCCATTCTCCGCCCCATGGCTGACTAATTTTTTTTATTTATGCAGAGGCCGA
GGCCGCCTCGGCCTCTGAGCTATTCCAGAAGTAGTGAGGAGGCTTTTTTGGAGGCCTAGGCTTTTGCAAA
GATCGATCAAGAGACAGGATGAGGATCGTTTCGCATGATTGAACAAGATGGATTGCACGCAGGTTCTCCG
GCCGCTTGGGTGGAGAGGCTATTCGGCTATGACTGGGCACAACAGACAATCGGCTGCTCTGATGCCGCCG
TGTTCCGGCTGTCAGCGCAGGGGCGCCCGGTTCTTTTTGTCAAGACCGACCTGTCCGGTGCCCTGAATGA
ACTGCAAGACGAGGCAGCGCGGCTATCGTGGCTGGCCACGACGGGCGTTCCTTGCGCAGCTGTGCTCGAC
GTTGTCACTGAAGCGGGAAGGGACTGGCTGCTATTGGGCGAAGTGCCGGGGCAGGATCTCCTGTCATCTC
ACCTTGCTCCTGCCGAGAAAGTATCCATCATGGCTGATGCAATGCGGCGGCTGCATACGCTTGATCCGGC
TACCTGCCCATTCGACCACCAAGCGAAACATCGCATCGAGCGAGCACGTACTCGGATGGAAGCCGGTCTT
GTCGATCAGGATGATCTGGACGAAGAGCATCAGGGGCTCGCGCCAGCCGAACTGTTCGCCAGGCTCAAGG
CGAGCATGCCCGACGGCGAGGATCTCGTCGTGACCCATGGCGATGCCTGCTTGCCGAATATCATGGTGGA
AAATGGCCGCTTTTCTGGATTCATCGACTGTGGCCGGCTGGGTGTGGCGGACCGCTATCAGGACATAGCG
TTGGCTACCCGTGATATTGCTGAAGAGCTTGGCGGCGAATGGGCTGACCGCTTCCTCGTGCTTTACGGTA
TCGCCGCTCCCGATTCGCAGCGCATCGCCTTCTATCGCCTTCTTGACGAGTTCTTCTGAGCGGGACTCTG
GGGTTCGAAATGACCGACCAAGCGACGCCCAACCTGCCATCACGAGATTTCGATTCCACCGCCGCCTTCT
ATGAAAGGTTGGGCTTCGGAATCGTTTTCCGGGACGCCGGCTGGATGATCCTCCAGCGCGGGGATCTCAT
GCTGGAGTTCTTCGCCCACCCTAGGGGGAGGCTAACTGAAACACGGAAGGAGACAATACCGGAAGGAACC
CGCGCTATGACGGCAATAAAAAGACAGAATAAAACGCACGGTGTTGGGTCGTTTGTTCATAAACGCGGGG
TTCGGTCCCAGGGCTGGCACTCTGTCGATACCCCACCGAGACCCCATTGGGGCCAATACGCCCGCGTTTC
TTCCTTTTCCCCACCCCACCCCCCAAGTTCGGGTGAAGGCCCAGGGCTCGCAGCCAACGTCGGGGCGGCA
GGCCCTGCCATAGCCTCAGGTTACTCATATATACTTTAGATTGATTTAAAACTTCATTTTTAATTTAAAA
GGATCTAGGTGAAGATCCTTTTTGATAATCTCATGACCAAAATCCCTTAACGTGAGTTTTCGTTCCACTG
AGCGTCAGACCCCGTAGAAAAGATCAAAGGATCTTCTTGAGATCCTTTTTTTCTGCGCGTAATCTGCTGC
TTGCAAACAAAAAAACCACCGCTACCAGCGGTGGTTTGTTTGCCGGATCAAGAGCTACCAACTCTTTTTC
CGAAGGTAACTGGCTTCAGCAGAGCGCAGATACCAAATACTGTTCTTCTAGTGTAGCCGTAGTTAGGCCA
CCACTTCAAGAACTCTGTAGCACCGCCTACATACCTCGCTCTGCTAATCCTGTTACCAGTGGCTGCTGCC
AGTGGCGATAAGTCGTGTCTTACCGGGTTGGACTCAAGACGATAGTTACCGGATAAGGCGCAGCGGTCGG
GCTGAACGGGGGGTTCGTGCACACAGCCCAGCTTGGAGCGAACGACCTACACCGAACTGAGATACCTACA
GCGTGAGCTATGAGAAAGCGCCACGCTTCCCGAAGGGAGAAAGGCGGACAGGTATCCGGTAAGCGGCAGG
GTCGGAACAGGAGAGCGCACGAGGGAGCTTCCAGGGGGAAACGCCTGGTATCTTTATAGTCCTGTCGGGT
TTCGCCACCTCTGACTTGAGCGTCGATTTTTGTGATGCTCGTCAGGGGGGCGGAGCCTATGGAAAAACGC
CAGCAACGCGGCCTTTTTACGGTTCCTGGCCTTTTGCTGGCCTTTTGCTCACATGTTCTTTCCTGCGTTA
TCCCCTGATTCTGTGGATAACCGTATTACCGCCATGCAT
Features (pLannotate 1.2.2; 21 found; start..end, strand, type, name):
     61..364     +  enhancer       CMV enhancer: human cytomegalovirus immediate early enhancer
    365..568     +  promoter       CMV promoter: human cytomegalovirus (CMV) immediate early promoter
    591..627     +  misc_feature   MCS (fragment): multiple cloning site
    632..656     +  protein_bind   attB1: mutant version of attB; recombination site for the Gateway® BP reaction BP Clonase™
    662..2074    +  CDS            HTR2A (sequence withheld): 5HT2A_HUMAN - Also known as HTR2. Experimental evidence at protein level: Swiss-Prot protein existence level 1. (Microbial infection) Acts as a receptor for human JC polyomavirus/JCPyV. From Homo sapiens (Human).
   2076..2100    -  protein_bind   attB2: mutant version of attB; recombination site for the Gateway® BP reaction BP Clonase™
   2111..2197    +  CDS            AVPR2 (fragment): V2R_HUMAN - Also known as ADHR, DIR, DIR3, V2R. Experimental evidence at protein level: Swiss-Prot protein existence level 1. Receptor for arginine vasopressin. The activity of this receptor is mediated by G proteins which activate adenylate cyclase. Involved in renal water reabsorption. From Homo sapiens (Human).
   2234..2584    +  CDS            TEV protease (fragment): tobacco etch virus protease (Kapust et al., 2001)
   2657..3097    +  CDS            GAL4 DNA binding domain: DNA binding domain of the GAL4 transcriptional activator; Saccharomyces cerevisiae GAL4 (truncated)
   3311..3544    +  CDS            VP16 AD: transcriptional activation domain of herpes simplex virus protein VP16 (Triezenberg et al., 1988; Cousens et al., 1989); UL48
   3642..3676    +  terminator     ADH1 terminator (fragment): S. cerevisiae ADH1; transcription terminator for the S. cerevisiae alcohol dehydrogenase 1 (ADH1) gene
   3700..3783    +  CDS            large T antigen (fragment): large T antigen from SV40 (simian virus 40)
   3806..3927    +  polyA_signal   SV40 poly(A) signal: SV40 polyadenylation signal
   3961..4389    -  rep_origin     f1 ori (sequence partly withheld): f1 bacteriophage origin of replication; arrow indicates direction of (+) strand synthesis
   4416..4520    +  promoter       AmpR promoter: bla
   4522..4879    +  promoter       SV40 promoter: SV40 enhancer and early promoter
   4914..5708    +  CDS            NeoR/KanR: aminoglycoside phosphotransferase from Tn5; aph(3')-II (or nptII); confers resistance to neomycin, kanamycin, and G418 (Geneticin®)
   5729..5881    +  CDS            ble (fragment): BLE_KLEPN - Experimental evidence at protein level: Swiss-Prot protein existence level 1. Binding protein with a strong affinity to the bleomycin family of antibiotics. Binds to CL990; an antimitotic-antibiotic compound. From Klebsiella pneumoniae.
   5940..5987    +  polyA_signal   HSV TK poly(A) signal: herpes simplex virus thymidine kinase polyadenylation signal (Cole and Stacy, 1985)
   6078..6094    -  polyA_signal   bGH poly(A) signal (fragment): bovine growth hormone polyadenylation signal
   6316..6904    +  rep_origin     ori: high-copy-number ColE1/pMB1/pBR322/pUC origin of replication
