[The description below was written by a language model from this plasmid's Addgene catalogue record and pLannotate feature annotations shown in this document.]
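Description:
pTag4C_SP-HTR2A-V2R-NTEV-tcs-GV-2xHA is a mammalian expression plasmid built on the pTag4C backbone that encodes the human serotonin 2A receptor (HTR2A) as the receptor component of a split TEV protease assay. It is propagated in E. coli from a high-copy ColE1/pUC-type origin under kanamycin selection. The single NeoR/KanR gene is preceded by both a bacterial (bla) promoter and the SV40 enhancer/early promoter and followed by an HSV TK polyadenylation signal, so it could also support G418 selection in mammalian cells. An f1 origin is also present.

The expression cassette is driven by the CMV immediate early enhancer and promoter and ends in an SV40 polyadenylation signal. The HTR2A coding sequence was introduced by Gateway cloning and is flanked by attB1 and attB2 sites. Downstream and in the same orientation lie a short fragment of the vasopressin V2 receptor (AVPR2), a partial TEV protease sequence corresponding to the N-terminal fragment (NTEV), and then the GAL4 DNA-binding domain and the VP16 activation domain (GV). The name also indicates a signal peptide (SP), a TEV cleavage site (tcs) between NTEV and GV, and a 2xHA tag, although these were not annotated in the feature table.

In split TEV assays generally, an interacting protein fused to the complementary C-terminal TEV fragment is recruited to the activated receptor, reconstituting protease activity. Cleavage at the tcs then releases GAL4-VP16 to drive a GAL4-responsive reporter. V2R tail sequences are commonly appended to GPCRs to strengthen arrestin recruitment, though the record does not state the partner or reporter used. The associated publication describes a barcoded receptor profiling assay.
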