Addgene plasmid #214615: pTag4C_SP-HTR2A-V2R-NTEV-tcs-GV-2xHA
Purpose: HTR2A receptor for split TEV assay
Depositing lab: Michael Wehr. Depositing organization: Systasy Bioscience GmbH. Publication: Protocol for identifying properties of ERBB receptor antagonists using the barcoded ERBBprofiler assay. Popovic L, Rossner MJ, Wehr MC. STAR Protoc. 2024 Apr 16;5(2):102987. doi: 10.1016/j.xpro.2024.102987. PubMed 38635397.
Backbone
  Vector backbone: pTag4C
  Vector type: Mammalian Expression
Growth in bacteria
  Bacterial resistance: Kanamycin, 50 μg/mL
  Growth temperature: 37°C
  Growth strain: DH5alpha
  Copy number: High Copy
Gene/Insert
  Gene/Insert name: HTR2A-NTEV
  Species: H. sapiens (human)
  Entrez Gene: HTR2A (a.k.a. 5-HT2A, HTR2)
  Promoter: CMV
  Tag / fusion protein: TEV-Gal4-VP16-2xHA (C terminal on insert)
  Cloning method: Gateway Cloning
Terms and licenses: Academic/Nonprofit Terms; Industry Terms: Not Available to Industry
How to cite: pTag4C_SP-HTR2A-V2R-NTEV-tcs-GV-2xHA was a gift from Michael Wehr (Addgene plasmid # 214615 ; http://n2t.net/addgene:214615 ; RRID:Addgene_214615)
